>Addgene plasmid #121265 | pUC57-Kan_br48_g12130 | depositor full sequence | sequence record 231334 | pUC57-Kan_br48_g12130 sequence 2962 bps
TCGCGCGTTTCGGTGATGACGGTGAAAACCTCTGACACATGCAGCTCCCGGAGACGGTCACAGCTTGTCT
GTAAGCGGATGCCGGGAGCAGACAAGCCCGTCAGGGCGCGTCAGCGGGTGTTGGCGGGTGTCGGGGCTGG
CTTAACTATGCGGCATCAGAGCAGATTGTACTGAGAGTGCACCATATGCGGTGTGAAATACCGCACAGAT
GCGTAAGGAGAAAATACCGCATCAGGCGCCATTCGCCATTCAGGCTGCGCAACTGTTGGGAAGGGCGATC
GGTGCGGGCCTCTTCGCTATTACGCCAGCTGGCGAAAGGGGGATGTGCTGCAAGGCGATTAAGTTGGGTA
ACGCCAGGGTTTTCCCAGTCACGACGTTGTAAAACGACGGCCAGTGAATTGACGCGTATTGGGATGGAAC
TTGGTCTCTAATGATTCATGAATGTTTGGTTTCTTTGAAAATTAATGGTATTGAACATTATAAACCAGCT
GGTACTATTGAATTGCCAGGTGCTACTACTGTTTATGATATTGGTGATTATGGTACTGTTGTTATTGTTT
TGGGTGATAATTGTAAACCAATTTATAAAACTGAATTGAAATTGCCAAGAACTTTTGATTTTTCTTCTAG
AATTTTTAAAAAAAGAAAACAATCTGAAGGTCAACCATCTGGTAGAGAAGAAGTTAAACATCAAAGAATT
GAAGCTCAAGAATGGAAACCAGGTAATGTTTGAGCTTAGAGACCAAGTTCCATCCCAATGGCGCGCCGAG
CTTGGCTCGAGCATGGTCATAGCTGTTTCCTGTGTGAAATTGTTATCCGCTCACAATTCCACACAACATA
CGAGCCGGAAGCATAAAGTGTAAAGCCTGGGGTGCCTAATGAGTGAGCTAACTCACATTAATTGCGTTGC
GCTCACTGCCCGCTTTCCAGTCGGGAAACCTGTCGTGCCAGCTGCATTAATGAATCGGCCAACGCGCGGG
GAGAGGCGGTTTGCGTATTGGGCGCTCTTCCGCTTCCTCGCTCACTGACTCGCTGCGCTCGGTCGTTCGG
CTGCGGCGAGCGGTATCAGCTCACTCAAAGGCGGTAATACGGTTATCCACAGAATCAGGGGATAACGCAG
GAAAGAACATGTGAGCAAAAGGCCAGCAAAAGGCCAGGAACCGTAAAAAGGCCGCGTTGCTGGCGTTTTT
CCATAGGCTCCGCCCCCCTGACGAGCATCACAAAAATCGACGCTCAAGTCAGAGGTGGCGAAACCCGACA
GGACTATAAAGATACCAGGCGTTTCCCCCTGGAAGCTCCCTCGTGCGCTCTCCTGTTCCGACCCTGCCGC
TTACCGGATACCTGTCCGCCTTTCTCCCTTCGGGAAGCGTGGCGCTTTCTCATAGCTCACGCTGTAGGTA
TCTCAGTTCGGTGTAGGTCGTTCGCTCCAAGCTGGGCTGTGTGCACGAACCCCCCGTTCAGCCCGACCGC
TGCGCCTTATCCGGTAACTATCGTCTTGAGTCCAACCCGGTAAGACACGACTTATCGCCACTGGCAGCAG
CCACTGGTAACAGGATTAGCAGAGCGAGGTATGTAGGCGGTGCTACAGAGTTCTTGAAGTGGTGGCCTAA
CTACGGCTACACTAGAAGAACAGTATTTGGTATCTGCGCTCTGCTGAAGCCAGTTACCTTCGGAAAAAGA
GTTGGTAGCTCTTGATCCGGCAAACAAACCACCGCTGGTAGCGGTGGTTTTTTTGTTTGCAAGCAGCAGA
TTACGCGCAGAAAAAAAGGATCTCAAGAAGATCCTTTGATCTTTTCTACGGGGTCTGACGCTCAGTGGAA
CGAAAACTCACGTTAAGGGATTTTGGTCATGAGATTATCAAAAAGGATCTTCACCTAGATCCTTTTAAAT
TAAAAATGAAGTTTTAAATCAATCTAAAGTATATATGAGTAAACTTGGTCTGACAGTTAGAAAAACTCAT
CGAGCATCAAATGAAACTGCAATTTATTCATATCAGGATTATCAATACCATATTTTTGAAAAAGCCGTTT
CTGTAATGAAGGAGAAAACTCACCGAGGCAGTTCCATAGGATGGCAAGATCCTGGTATCGGTCTGCGATT
CCGACTCGTCCAACATCAATACAACCTATTAATTTCCCCTCGTCAAAAATAAGGTTATCAAGTGAGAAAT
CACCATGAGTGACGACTGAATCCGGTGAGAATGGCAAAAGTTTATGCATTTCTTTCCAGACTTGTTCAAC
AGGCCAGCCATTACGCTCGTCATCAAAATCACTCGCATCAACCAAACCGTTATTCATTCGTGATTGCGCC
TGAGCGAGACGAAATACGCGATCGCTGTTAAAAGGACAATTACAAACAGGAATCGAATGCAACCGGCGCA
GGAACACTGCCAGCGCATCAACAATATTTTCACCTGAATCAGGATATTCTTCTAATACCTGGAATGCTGT
TTTCCCAGGGATCGCAGTGGTGAGTAACCATGCATCATCAGGAGTACGGATAAAATGCTTGATGGTCGGA
AGAGGCATAAATTCCGTCAGCCAGTTTAGTCTGACCATCTCATCTGTAACATCATTGGCAACGCTACCTT
TGCCATGTTTCAGAAACAACTCTGGCGCATCGGGCTTCCCATACAATCGATAGATTGTCGCACCTGATTG
CCCGACATTATCGCGAGCCCATTTATACCCATATAAATCAGCATCCATGTTGGAATTTAATCGCGGCCTA
GAGCAAGACGTTTCCCGTTGAATATGGCTCATACTCTTCCTTTTTCAATATTATTGAAGCATTTATCAGG
GTTATTGTCTCATGAGCGGATACATATTTGAATGTATTTAGAAAAATAAACAAATAGGGGTTCCGCGCAC
ATTTCCCCGAAAAGTGCCACCTGACGTCTAAGAAACCATTATTATCATGACATTAACCTATAAAAATAGG
CGTATCACGAGGCCCTTTCGTC
Features (pLannotate 1.2.2; 10 found; start..end, strand, type, name):
    137..236     +  misc_feature   bom (fragment): basis of mobility region from pBR322
    242..399     -  CDS            lacZα (fragment): LacZα fragment of β-galactosidase; lacZ fragment
    810..826     -  protein_bind   lac operator: The lac repressor binds to the lac operator to inhibit transcription in E. coli. This inhibition can be relieved by adding lactose or isopropyl-β-D-thiogalactopyranoside (IPTG). lac repressor encoded by lacI
    834..864     -  promoter       lac promoter: promoter for the E. coli lac operon
    879..900     -  protein_bind   CAP binding site: CAP binding activates transcription in the presence of cAMP. E. coli catabolite activator protein
    913..1005    -  CDS            lacI (fragment): lac repressor; lacI; The lac repressor binds to the lac operator to inhibit transcription in E. coli. This inhibition can be relieved by adding lactose or isopropyl-β-D-thiogalactopyranoside (IPTG).
   1188..1776    -  rep_origin     ori: high-copy-number ColE1/pMB1/pBR322/pUC origin of replication
   1947..2762    -  CDS            KanR: aminoglycoside phosphotransferase; aph(3')-Ia; confers resistance to kanamycin in bacteria or G418 (Geneticin®) in eukaryotes
   2763..2867    -  promoter       AmpR promoter: bla
   2962..35      +  CDS            rop (fragment) (across the origin): Rop protein, which maintains plasmids at low copy number; rop
