[The description below was written by a language model from this plasmid's Addgene catalogue record and pLannotate feature annotations shown in this document.]
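Description:
pUC57-Kan_br48_g12130 is a small, high-copy E. coli cloning plasmid that serves as a Level 0 module for Golden Gate assembly. It is built on the pUC57-Kan backbone and is maintained through a ColE1/pUC-type origin of replication. Selection is with kanamycin, provided by an aminoglycoside phosphotransferase gene (aph(3')-Ia) that the annotation places downstream of the AmpR (bla) promoter. The full depositor sequence is 2,962 bp, against a stated backbone size of 2,626 bp, so the insert is only a few hundred base pairs. Short remnants of bom, rop and lacI are also annotated. These are backbone leftovers rather than functional parts.

The insert, br48_g12130, is listed as coming from Magnaporthe oryzae, the blast fungus (the species appears in the record's mutation field). The associated publication describes a clone collection of M. oryzae effectors related in sequence and structure across host-specific lineages, so this is presumably one candidate effector from that set. The record does not describe the encoded protein, its exact boundaries, or any tags. The fragment was placed at the EcoRV site within the lacZα region. In the feature table this corresponds to the unannotated gap between the lacZα fragment and the lac operator, lac promoter and CAP binding site, and disruption of lacZα there fits the lacZ screening marker listed for the backbone. M13 forward and reverse primer sites flank the insert for sequence verification.

No eukaryotic promoter or terminator is annotated, so the plasmid acts as a storage and donor module rather than an expression construct. The coding part would be released and assembled into higher-level Golden Gate vectors with other parts. The Type IIS enzyme and overhangs used are not stated.
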