Addgene plasmid #121265: pUC57-Kan_br48_g12130
Purpose: Level 0 Golden-Gate compatible vector
Depositing lab: Sophien Kamoun. Depositing organization: Sainsbury Laboratory, Norwich. Publication: A Clone Resource of Magnaporthe oryzae Effectors That Share Sequence and Structural Similarities Across Host-Specific Lineages. Petit-Houdenot Y, Langner T, Harant A, Win J, Kamoun S. Mol Plant Microbe Interact. 2020 Aug;33(8):1032-1035. doi: 10.1094/MPMI-03-20-0052-A. Epub 2020 Jun 22. PubMed 32460610.
Backbone
  Vector backbone: pUC57-Kan
  Backbone size w/o insert (bp): 2626
  Vector type: Golden Gate
  Selectable markers: lacZ
Growth in bacteria
  Bacterial resistance: Kanamycin, 50 μg/mL
  Growth temperature: 37°C
  Growth strain: DH5alpha
  Copy number: High Copy
Gene/Insert
  Gene/Insert name: br48_g12130
  Mutation: Magnaporthe oryzae
  Cloning method: Restriction Enzyme; 5′ cloning site EcoRV (unknown if destroyed); 3′ cloning site EcoRV (unknown if destroyed)
  Sequencing primers: 5′ M13Fw; 3′ M13Rv
Terms and licenses: Academic/Nonprofit Terms; Industry Terms: Not Available to Industry
How to cite: pUC57-Kan_br48_g12130 was a gift from Sophien Kamoun (Addgene plasmid # 121265 ; http://n2t.net/addgene:121265 ; RRID:Addgene_121265)
