>Addgene plasmid #121265 | pUC57-Kan_br48_g12130 | depositor partial sequence | sequence record 230782 | br48_g12130
TTGGTCTCTAATGATTCATGAATGTTTGGTTTCTTTGAAAATTAATGGTATTGAACATTATAAACCAGCT
GGTACTATTGAATTGCCAGGTGCTACTACTGTTTATGATATTGGTGATTATGGTACTGTTGTTATTGTTT
TGGGTGATAATTGTAAACCAATTTATAAAACTGAATTGAAATTGCCAAGAACTTTTGATTTTTCTTCTAG
AATTTTTAAAAAAAGAAAACAATCTGAAGGTCAACCATCTGGTAGAGAAGAAGTTAAACATCAAAGAATT
GAAGCTCAAGAATGGAAACCAGGTAATGTTTGAGCTTAGAGACCAA
