>Addgene plasmid #121265 | pUC57-Kan_br48_g12130 | depositor partial sequence | sequence record 230783 | empty_vector
TCGCGCGTTTCGGTGATGACGGTGAAAACCTCTGACACATGCAGCTCCCGGAGACGGTCACAGCTTGTCT
GTAAGCGGATGCCGGGAGCAGACAAGCCCGTCAGGGCGCGTCAGCGGGTGTTGGCGGGTGTCGGGGCTGG
CTTAACTATGCGGCATCAGAGCAGATTGTACTGAGAGTGCACCATATGCGGTGTGAAATACCGCACAGAT
GCGTAAGGAGAAAATACCGCATCAGGCGCCATTCGCCATTCAGGCTGCGCAACTGTTGGGAAGGGCGATC
GGTGCGGGCCTCTTCGCTATTACGCCAGCTGGCGAAAGGGGGATGTGCTGCAAGGCGATTAAGTTGGGTA
ACGCCAGGGTTTTCCCAGTCACGACGTTGTAAAACGACGGCCAGTGAATTGACGCGTATTGGGATATCCC
AATGGCGCGCCGAGCTTGGCTCGAGCATGGTCATAGCTGTTTCCTGTGTGAAATTGTTATCCGCTCACAA
TTCCACACAACATACGAGCCGGAAGCATAAAGTGTAAAGCCTGGGGTGCCTAATGAGTGAGCTAACTCAC
ATTAATTGCGTTGCGCTCACTGCCCGCTTTCCAGTCGGGAAACCTGTCGTGCCAGCTGCATTAATGAATC
GGCCAACGCGCGGGGAGAGGCGGTTTGCGTATTGGGCGCTCTTCCGCTTCCTCGCTCACTGACTCGCTGC
GCTCGGTCGTTCGGCTGCGGCGAGCGGTATCAGCTCACTCAAAGGCGGTAATACGGTTATCCACAGAATC
AGGGGATAACGCAGGAAAGAACATGTGAGCAAAAGGCCAGCAAAAGGCCAGGAACCGTAAAAAGGCCGCG
TTGCTGGCGTTTTTCCATAGGCTCCGCCCCCCTGACGAGCATCACAAAAATCGACGCTCAAGTCAGAGGT
GGCGAAACCCGACAGGACTATAAAGATACCAGGCGTTTCCCCCTGGAAGCTCCCTCGTGCGCTCTCCTGT
TCCGACCCTGCCGCTTACCGGATACCTGTCCGCCTTTCTCCCTTCGGGAAGCGTGGCGCTTTCTCATAGC
TCACGCTGTAGGTATCTCAGTTCGGTGTAGGTCGTTCGCTCCAAGCTGGGCTGTGTGCACGAACCCCCCG
TTCAGCCCGACCGCTGCGCCTTATCCGGTAACTATCGTCTTGAGTCCAACCCGGTAAGACACGACTTATC
GCCACTGGCAGCAGCCACTGGTAACAGGATTAGCAGAGCGAGGTATGTAGGCGGTGCTACAGAGTTCTTG
AAGTGGTGGCCTAACTACGGCTACACTAGAAGAACAGTATTTGGTATCTGCGCTCTGCTGAAGCCAGTTA
CCTTCGGAAAAAGAGTTGGTAGCTCTTGATCCGGCAAACAAACCACCGCTGGTAGCGGTGGTTTTTTTGT
TTGCAAGCAGCAGATTACGCGCAGAAAAAAAGGATCTCAAGAAGATCCTTTGATCTTTTCTACGGGGTCT
GACGCTCAGTGGAACGAAAACTCACGTTAAGGGATTTTGGTCATGAGATTATCAAAAAGGATCTTCACCT
AGATCCTTTTAAATTAAAAATGAAGTTTTAAATCAATCTAAAGTATATATGAGTAAACTTGGTCTGACAG
TTAGAAAAACTCATCGAGCATCAAATGAAACTGCAATTTATTCATATCAGGATTATCAATACCATATTTT
TGAAAAAGCCGTTTCTGTAATGAAGGAGAAAACTCACCGAGGCAGTTCCATAGGATGGCAAGATCCTGGT
ATCGGTCTGCGATTCCGACTCGTCCAACATCAATACAACCTATTAATTTCCCCTCGTCAAAAATAAGGTT
ATCAAGTGAGAAATCACCATGAGTGACGACTGAATCCGGTGAGAATGGCAAAAGTTTATGCATTTCTTTC
CAGACTTGTTCAACAGGCCAGCCATTACGCTCGTCATCAAAATCACTCGCATCAACCAAACCGTTATTCA
TTCGTGATTGCGCCTGAGCGAGACGAAATACGCGATCGCTGTTAAAAGGACAATTACAAACAGGAATCGA
ATGCAACCGGCGCAGGAACACTGCCAGCGCATCAACAATATTTTCACCTGAATCAGGATATTCTTCTAAT
ACCTGGAATGCTGTTTTCCCAGGGATCGCAGTGGTGAGTAACCATGCATCATCAGGAGTACGGATAAAAT
GCTTGATGGTCGGAAGAGGCATAAATTCCGTCAGCCAGTTTAGTCTGACCATCTCATCTGTAACATCATT
GGCAACGCTACCTTTGCCATGTTTCAGAAACAACTCTGGCGCATCGGGCTTCCCATACAATCGATAGATT
GTCGCACCTGATTGCCCGACATTATCGCGAGCCCATTTATACCCATATAAATCAGCATCCATGTTGGAAT
TTAATCGCGGCCTAGAGCAAGACGTTTCCCGTTGAATATGGCTCATACTCTTCCTTTTTCAATATTATTG
AAGCATTTATCAGGGTTATTGTCTCATGAGCGGATACATATTTGAATGTATTTAGAAAAATAAACAAATA
GGGGTTCCGCGCACATTTCCCCGAAAAGTGCCACCTGACGTCTAAGAAACCATTATTATCATGACATTAA
CCTATAAAAATAGGCGTATCACGAGGCCCTTTCGTC
