>Addgene plasmid #121265 | pUC57-Kan_br48_g12130 | addgene partial sequence | sequence record 237953 | M13-F20 5'-TGTAAAACGACGGCCAGT-3'
CTTGGTCTCTAATGATTCATGAATGTTTGGTTTCTTTGAAAATTAATGGTATTGAACATTATAAACCAGC
TGGTACTATTGAATTGCCAGGTGCTACTACTGTTTATGATATTGGTGATTATGGTACTGTTGTTATTGTT
TTGGGTGATAATTGTAAACCAATTTATAAAACTGAATTGAAATTGCCAAGAACTTTTGATTTTTCTTCTA
GAATTTTTAAAAAAAGAAAACAATCTGAAGGTCAACCATCTGGTAGAGAAGAAGTTAAACATCAAAGAAT
TGAAGCTCAAGAATGGAAACCAGGTAATGTTTGAGCTTAGAGACCAAGTTCCATCCCAATGGCGCGCCGA
GCTTGGCTCGAGCATGGTCATAGCTGTTTCCTGTGTGAAATTGTTATCCGCTCACAATTCCACACAACAT
ACGAGCCGGAAGCATAAAGTGTAAAGCCTGGGGTGCCTAATGAGTGAGCTAACTCACATTAATTGCGTTG
CGCTCACTGCCCGCTTTCCAGTCGGGAAACCTGTCGTGCCAGCTGCATTAATGAATCGGCCAACGCGCGG
GGAGAGGCGGTTTGCGTATTGGGCGCTCTTCCGCTTCCTCGCTCACTGACTCGCTGCGCTCGGTCGTTCG
GCTGCGGCGAGCGGTATCAGCTCACTCAAAGGCGGTAATACGGTTATCCACAGAATCAGGGGATAACGCA
GGAAAGAACATGTGAGCAAAAGGCCAGCAAAAGGCCAGGAACCGTAAAAAGGCCGCGTTGCTGGCGTTTT
TCCATAGGCTCCGCCCCCCTGACGAGCATCACAAAAATCGACGCTCAAGTCA
